>Addgene plasmid #29343 | pcDNA3.1/GS-DJ1-L166P-V5 | addgene partial sequence | sequence record 34737 | 29343 with BGH-rev
ATGGTGATGGTGATGATGACCGGTACGCGTAGAATCGAGACCGAGGAGAGGGTTAGGGATAGGCTTACCT
TCGAATGGGTGACCTCGAAGCTCGCCCTTGTCTTTAAGAACAAGTGGAGCCTTCACTTGAGCCGCCACCT
CCTTGCCATTCAGGGCTTCAACAATTGCAGGCGCAAACTCGAAGCTGGTCCCAGGCCCCCGGCTTGTAAG
AATCAGGCCGTCTTTTTCCACACGATTCTCAGAGTAGGTGTAATGACCTCCATTCATCATTTTGTCTTTA
GCAAGAGGGTGTGTTGTAACTTTACTTCCAAAACCTATTTCATGAGCCAACAGAGCAGTAGGACCTGCAC
AGATGGCGGCTATCAGGCCCTTCCGGTTTTCCTGCTCCTTCAGTATCTCCTTCACAGCAGCAGACTCAGA
TAAATTCTGTGCGCCCAGATTACCTCCTGGTAGAACCACCACATCATATGGTCCCTCTTTTTTTGCATCT
TCAAGGCTGGCATCAGGACAAATGACCACATCACGGCTACACTGTACTGGGTCTTTTCCAGCCAGGCCTG
CAACGGTGACCTTAATCCCAGCTCGCCTCATGACATCTACAGGGATGACCGTCTCCATTTCCTCTGCTCC
TTTAGCCAGGATGACCAGAGCTCTTTTGGAAGCCATGGTGAAGGGCGAGCTTAACTAGCCAGCTTGGGTC
TCCCTATAGTGAGTCGTATTAATTTCGATAAGCCAGTAAGCAGTGGGTTCTCTAGTTAGCCAGAGAGCTC
TGCTTATATAGACCTCCCACCGTACACGCCTACCGCCCATTTGCGTCAATGGGGCGGAGTTGTTTACGAC
ATTTTGGAAAGTCCCGTTGATTTGGTGCCAAACAAACTCCATTGACGTCAATGGGGTGGAGATTGGAAAT
CC
