[The description below was written by a language model from this plasmid's Addgene catalogue record.]
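Description:
pcDNA3.1/GS-DJ1-L166P-V5 is a mammalian expression plasmid built on the Invitrogen pcDNA3.1/GS backbone (listed at about 4 kb without insert) that carries the human DJ-1 coding sequence (PARK7) with the L166P point mutation. The open reading frame is fused at its C terminus to a V5 epitope followed by a His6 tag, so the mutant protein can be detected or immunoprecipitated with anti-V5 antibodies and captured by metal-affinity methods without a DJ-1-specific reagent. The record does not explicitly name the promoter or terminator. However, the listed sequencing primers (CMV forward and BGH reverse) suggest the usual pcDNA3.1 arrangement, in which the insert sits between a CMV immediate-early promoter and a bovine growth hormone polyadenylation signal.

The plasmid is maintained at high copy in standard E. coli cloning strains under Zeocin (bleomycin-family) selection. The catalogue entry lists neomycin/G418 as the mammalian selectable marker. This differs from the bacterial Zeocin marker, and no feature table is provided to confirm which resistance cassettes are actually present, so the marker should be verified before attempting stable selection.

L166P is a DJ-1 mutation that causes recessive Parkinson's disease, and the associated study reports that the mutant protein is degraded through the ubiquitin-proteasome system. The construct is therefore suited to transfecting cultured mammalian cells to study the expression level, stability, turnover and localisation of tagged mutant DJ-1, typically alongside a matched wild-type construct.
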