Addgene plasmid #29343: pcDNA3.1/GS-DJ1-L166P-V5
Depositing lab: Mark Cookson. Depositing organization: National Institute on Aging (NIA). Publication: L166P mutant DJ-1, causative for recessive Parkinson's disease, is degraded through the ubiquitin-proteasome system. Miller DW, Ahmad R, Hague S, Baptista MJ, Canet-Aviles R, McLendon C, Carter DM, Zhu PP, Stadler J, Chandran J, Klinefelter GR, Blackstone C, Cookson MR. J Biol Chem. 2003 Sep 19. 278(38):36588-95. 10.1074/jbc.M304272200 PubMed 12851414.
Backbone
  Vector backbone: pcDNA3.1/GS
  Backbone manufacturer: Invitrogen
  Backbone size w/o insert (bp): 4000
  Vector type: Mammalian Expression
  Selectable markers: Neomycin (select with G418)
Growth in bacteria
  Bacterial resistance: Bleocin (Zeocin), 50 μg/mL
  Growth temperature: 37°C
  Growth strain: DH5alpha
  Copy number: High Copy
Gene/Insert
  Gene/Insert name: DJ1
  Species: H. sapiens (human)
  Mutation: L166P
  GenBank ID: AF021819
  Entrez Gene: PARK7 (a.k.a. DJ-1, DJ1, GATD2, HEL-S-67p)
  Tag / fusion protein: V5 epitope (C terminal on insert); His6 (C terminal on insert)
  Cloning method: Restriction Enzyme
  Sequencing primers: 5′ CMV-F; 3′ BGH-Rev
Terms and licenses: Academic/Nonprofit Terms; Industry Terms: Not Available to Industry
How to cite: pcDNA3.1/GS-DJ1-L166P-V5 was a gift from Mark Cookson (Addgene plasmid # 29343 ; http://n2t.net/addgene:29343 ; RRID:Addgene_29343)
